Addgene plasmid #171197: pMSCV-miR30-shJAG1 #4
Purpose: Retroviral vector for U6 promoter driven expression empty miR30 based shJAG1 #4 (to be used in conjunction with Phoenix packaging cells).
Depositing lab: Masashi Narita. Depositing organization: Cancer Research UK Cambridge Institute (CRUK-CI), University of Cambridge. Publication: NOTCH1 mediates a switch between two distinct secretomes during senescence. Hoare M, Ito Y, Kang TW, Weekes MP, Matheson NJ, Patten DA, Shetty S, Parry AJ, Menon S, Salama R, Antrobus R, Tomimatsu K, Howat W, Lehner PJ, Zender L, Narita M. Nat Cell Biol. 2016 Sep;18(9):979-92. doi: 10.1038/ncb3397. Epub 2016 Aug 15. PubMed 27525720.
Backbone
  Vector backbone: pMSCV-miR30
  Backbone size w/o insert (bp): 7039
  Total vector size (bp): 7137
  Vector type: Mammalian Expression, Retroviral
  Selectable markers: Puromycin
Growth in bacteria
  Bacterial resistance: Ampicillin, 100 μg/mL
  Growth temperature: 37°C
  Growth strain: NEB Stable
  Copy number: High Copy
Gene/Insert
  Gene/Insert name: shJAG1 #4
  gRNA/shRNA sequence: GGTCTTTGAGCTCCCACTTCT
  Species: H. sapiens (human)
  GenBank ID: NM_000214
  Promoter: U6
  Entrez Gene: JAG1 (a.k.a. AGS, AGS1, AHD, AWS, CD339, CMT2HH, DCHE, HJ1, JAGL1)
  Cloning method: Restriction Enzyme; 5′ cloning site XhoI (not destroyed); 3′ cloning site EcoRI (not destroyed)
  Sequencing primers: 5′ miR30_F gtaacttgaaagtatttcg
Terms and licenses: Academic/Nonprofit Terms; Industry Terms: Not Available to Industry
How to cite: pMSCV-miR30-shJAG1 #4 was a gift from Masashi Narita (Addgene plasmid # 171197 ; http://n2t.net/addgene:171197 ; RRID:Addgene_171197)
