[The description below was written by a language model from this plasmid's Addgene catalogue record and pLannotate feature annotations shown in this document.]
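Description:
pMSCV-miR30-shJAG1 #4 is a gammaretroviral shRNA vector built on the pMSCV-miR30 backbone for stable knockdown of human JAG1, which encodes the NOTCH ligand Jagged1. The proviral region is framed by murine embryonic stem cell virus 5′ and 3′ LTRs and carries the MESV Ψ packaging signal followed by a truncated, start-codon-less gag segment. Together these allow the transcribed genome to be encapsidated when the plasmid is introduced into Phoenix packaging cells, which supply the viral proteins in trans. In bacteria the plasmid is maintained through a high-copy ColE1/pUC-type origin and an ampicillin resistance gene. The remaining annotated backbone pieces (lac promoter/operator, and fragments of lacI, lacZα, rop, bom, TcR and env) are non-functional remnants of earlier cloning vectors.

Between the LTRs, a human U6 RNA polymerase III promoter drives a hairpin embedded in miR-30a context. The annotated 5′ and 3′ miR-30a flanking sequences surround an unannotated gap that corresponds to the JAG1-targeting stem-loop, cloned between retained XhoI and EcoRI sites. Placing the shRNA in this microRNA scaffold means the transcript is processed through the endogenous miRNA pathway to yield the mature silencing RNA. Immediately downstream, a mouse PGK promoter expresses puromycin N-acetyltransferase, so transduced mammalian cells can be selected with puromycin.

The catalogue purpose line includes the word "empty", but the record otherwise describes a vector carrying hairpin #4 against JAG1. The sequenced record is 7,106 nt, slightly shorter than the listed total of 7,137 bp. The associated publication concerns NOTCH1 signalling and secretome switching during cellular senescence, which fits use of this construct for JAG1 loss-of-function experiments in human cells.
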