Features (pLannotate 1.2.2; 21 found; start..end, strand, type, name):
    579..920     +  misc_feature   MESV Ψ: packaging signal of murine embryonic stem cell virus
    987..1403    +  CDS            gag (truncated): truncated Moloney murine leukemia virus (MMLV) gag gene lacking the start codon
   1646..1886    +  promoter       U6 promoter: RNA polymerase III promoter for human U6 snRNA
   1949..2042    +  ncRNA          5' miR-30a: sequence upstream of the 71-nt precursor of the human miR-30a microRNA (Zeng et al., 2002) miRNA
   2154..2266    +  ncRNA          3' miR-30a: sequence downstream of the 71-nt precursor of the human miR-30a microRNA (Zeng et al., 2002) miRNA
   2280..2779    +  promoter       PGK promoter: mouse phosphoglycerate kinase 1 promoter
   2800..3399    +  CDS            PuroR: puromycin N-acetyltransferase; pac from Streptomyces alboniger; confers resistance to puromycin
   3499..4013    +  LTR            3' LTR: 3' long terminal repeat from murine embryonic stem cell virus
   4175..4191    -  protein_bind   lac operator: The lac repressor binds to the lac operator to inhibit transcription in E. coli. This inhibition can be relieved by adding lactose or isopropyl-β-D-thiogalactopyranoside (IPTG). lac repressor encoded by lacI
   4199..4229    -  promoter       lac promoter: promoter for the E. coli lac operon
   4244..4265    -  protein_bind   CAP binding site: CAP binding activates transcription in the presence of cAMP. E. coli catabolite activator protein
   4278..4370    -  CDS            lacI (fragment): lac repressor; lacI; The lac repressor binds to the lac operator to inhibit transcription in E. coli. This inhibition can be relieved by adding lactose or isopropyl-β-D-thiogalactopyranoside (IPTG).
   4553..5141    -  rep_origin     ori: high-copy-number ColE1/pMB1/pBR322/pUC origin of replication
   5312..6172    -  CDS            AmpR: β-lactamase; bla; confers resistance to ampicillin, carbenicillin, and related antibiotics
   6173..6277    -  promoter       AmpR promoter: bla
   6372..6407    +  CDS            rop (fragment): Rop protein, which maintains plasmids at low copy number; rop
   6509..6608    +  misc_feature   bom (fragment): basis of mobility region from pBR322
   6614..6763    -  CDS            lacZα (fragment): LacZα fragment of β-galactosidase; lacZ fragment
   6763..6964    -  CDS            TcR (fragment): tetracycline efflux protein; tet; confers resistance to tetracycline
   6965..7063    +  CDS            env (fragment): murine leukemia virus gPr80 envelope polyprotein precursor; env; proteolytically cleaved into gp70SU and p15TM subunits
   7105..515     +  LTR            5' LTR (across the origin): 5' long terminal repeat from murine embryonic stem cell virus
>Addgene plasmid #171197 | pMSCV-miR30-shJAG1 #4 | addgene full sequence | sequence record 472202 | Addgene NGS Result
TGAAAGACCCCACCTGTAGGTTTGGCAAGCTAGCTTAAGTAACGCCATTTTGCAAGGCATGGAAAATACA
TAACTGAGAATAGAGAAGTTCAGATCAAGGTTAGGAACAGAGAGACAGCAGAATATGGGCCAAACAGGAT
ATCTGTGGTAAGCAGTTCCTGCCCCGGCTCAGGGCCAAGAACAGATGGTCCCCAGATGCGGTCCCGCCCT
CAGCAGTTTCTAGAGAACCATCAGATGTTTCCAGGGTGCCCCAAGGACCTGAAATGACCCTGTGCCTTAT
TTGAACTAACCAATCAGTTCGCTTCTCGCTTCTGTTCGCGCGCTTCTGCTCCCCGAGCTCAATAAAAGAG
CCCACAACCCCTCACTCGGCGCGCCAGTCCTCCGATAGACTGCGTCGCCCGGGTACCCGTATTCCCAATA
AAGCCTCTTGCTGTTTGCATCCGAATCGTGGACTCGCTGATCCTTGGGAGGGTCTCCTCAGATTGATTGA
CTGCCCACCTCGGGGGTCTTTCATTTGGAGGTTCCACCGAGATTTGGAGACCCCTGCCCAGGGACCACCG
ACCCCCCCGCCGGGAGGTAAGCTGGCCAGCGGTCGTTTCGTGTCTGTCTCTGTCTTTGTGCGTGTTTGTG
CCGGCATCTAATGTTTGCGCCTGCGTCTGTACTAGTTAGCTAACTAGCTCTGTATCTGGCGGACCCGTGG
TGGAACTGACGAGTTCTGAACACCCGGCCGCAACCCTGGGAGACGTCCCAGGGACTTTGGGGGCCGTTTT
TGTGGCCCGACCTGAGGAAGGGAGTCGATGTGGAATCCGACCCCGTCAGGATATGTGGTTCTGGTAGGAG
ACGAGAACCTAAAACAGTTCCCGCCTCCGTCTGAATTTTTGCTTTCGGTTTGGAACCGAAGCCGCGCGTC
TTGTCTGCTGCAGCGCTGCAGCATCGTTCTGTGTTGTCTCTGTCTGACTGTGTTTCTGTATTTGTCTGAA
AATTAGGGCCAGACTGTTACCACTCCCTTAAGTTTGACCTTAGGTCACTGGAAAGATGTCGAGCGGATCG
CTCACAACCAGTCGGTAGATGTCAAGAAGAGACGTTGGGTTACCTTCTGCTCTGCAGAATGGCCAACCTT
TAACGTCGGATGGCCGCGAGACGGCACCTTTAACCGAGACCTCATCACCCAGGTTAAGATCAAGGTCTTT
TCACCTGGCCCGCATGGACACCCAGACCAGGTCCCCTACATCGTGACCTGGGAAGCCTTGGCTTTTGACC
CCCCTCCCTGGGTCAAGCCCTTTGTACACCCTAAGCCTCCGCCTCCTCTTCCTCCATCCGCCCCGTCTCT
CCCCCTTGAACCTCCTCGTTCGACCCCGCCTCGATCCTCCCTTTATCCAGCCCTCACTCCTTCTCTAGGC
GCCGGAATTAGATCCCCCCGAGTCCAACACCCGTGGGAATCCCATGGGCACCATGGCCCCTCGCTCCAAA
AATGCTTTCGCGTCGCGCAGACACTGCTCGGTAGTTTCGGGGATCAGCGTTTGAGTAAGAGCCCGCGTCT
GAACCCTCCGCGCCGCCCCGGCCCCAGTGGAAAGACGCGCAGGCAAAACGCACCACGTGACGGAGCGTGA
CCGCGCGCCGAGCGCGCGCCAGGGTCGGGCAGGAAGAGGGCCTATTTCCCATGATTCCTTCATATTTGCA
TATACGATACAAGGCTGTTAGAGAGATAATTAGAATTAATTTGACTGTAAACACAAAGATATTAGTACAA
AATACGTGACGTAGAAAGTAATAATTTCTTGGGTAGTTTGCAGTTTTAAAATTATGTTTTAAAATGGACT
ATCATATGCTTACCGTAACTTGAAAGTATTTCGATTTCTTGGCTTTATATATCTTGTGGAAAGGACGAAA
CACCGTGCTCGCTTCGGCAGCACATATACTAGTCGACTAGGGATAACAGGGTAATTGTTTGAATGAGGCT
TCAGTACTTTACAGAATCGTTGCCTGCACATCTTGGAAACACTTGCTGGGATTACTTCTTCAGGTTAACC
CAACAGAAGGCTCGAGAAGGTATATTGCTGTTGACAGTGAGCGCGGTCTTTGAGCTCCCACTTCTTAGTG
AAGCCACAGATGTAAGAAGTGGGAGCTCAAAGACCATGCCTACTGCCTCGGAATTCAAGGGGCTACTTTA
GGAGCAATTATCTTGTTTACTAAAACTGAATACCTTGCTATCTCTTTGATACATTTTTACAAAGCTGAAT
TAAAATGGTATAAATTAAATCACTTTTTTCAATTCTACCGGGTAGGGGAGGCGCTTTTCCCAAGGCAGTC
TGGAGCATGCGCTTTAGCAGCCCCGCTGGGCACTTGGCGCTACACAAGTGGCCTCTGGCCTCGCACACAT
TCCACATCCACCGGTAGGCGCCAACCGGCTCCGTTCTTTGGTGGCCCCTTCGCGCCACCTTCTACTCCTC
CCCTAGTCAGGAAGTTCCCCCCCGCCCCGCAGCTCGCGTCGTGCAGGACGTGACAAATGGAAGTAGCACG
TCTCACTAGTCTCGTGCAGATGGACAGCACCGCTGAGCAATGGAAGCGGGTAGGCCTTTGGGGCAGCGGC
CAATAGCAGCTTTGCTCCTTCGCTTTCTGGGCTCAGAGGCTGGGAAGGGGTGGGTCCGGGGGCGGGCTCA
GGGGCGGGCTCAGGGGCGGGGCGGGCGCCCGAAGGTCCTCCGGAGGCCCGGCATTCTGCACGCTTCAAAA
GCGCACGTCTGCCGCGCTGTTCTCCTCTTCCTCATCTCCGGGCCTTTCGACCTGCAGCCCAAGCTTACCA
TGACCGAGTACAAGCCCACGGTGCGCCTCGCCACCCGCGACGACGTCCCCAGGGCCGTACGCACCCTCGC
CGCCGCGTTCGCCGACTACCCCGCCACGCGCCACACCGTCGATCCGGACCGCCACATCGAGCGGGTCACC
GAGCTGCAAGAACTCTTCCTCACGCGCGTCGGGCTCGACATCGGCAAGGTGTGGGTCGCGGACGACGGCG
CCGCGGTGGCGGTCTGGACCACGCCGGAGAGCGTCGAAGCGGGGGCGGTGTTCGCCGAGATCGGCCCGCG
CATGGCCGAGTTGAGCGGTTCCCGGCTGGCCGCGCAGCAACAGATGGAAGGCCTCCTGGCGCCGCACCGG
CCCAAGGAGCCCGCGTGGTTCCTGGCCACCGTCGGCGTCTCGCCCGACCACCAGGGCAAGGGTCTGGGCA
GCGCCGTCGTGCTCCCCGGAGTGGAGGCGGCCGAGCGCGCCGGGGTGCCCGCCTTCCTGGAGACCTCCGC
GCCCCGCAACCTCCCCTTCTACGAGCGGCTCGGCTTCACCGTCACCGCCGACGTCGAGGTGCCCGAAGGA
CCGCGCACCTGGTGCATGACCCGCAAGCCCGGTGCCTGACGCCCGCCCCACGACCCGCAGCGCCCGACCG
AAAGGAGCGCACGACCCCATGCATCGATAAAATAAAAGATTTTATTTAGTCTCCAGAAAAAGGGGGGAAT
GAAAGACCCCACCTGTAGGTTTGGCAAGCTAGCTTAAGTAACGCCATTTTGCAAGGCATGGAAAATACAT
AACTGAGAATAGAGAAGTTCAGATCAAGGTTAGGAACAGAGAGACAGCAGAATATGGGCCAAACAGGATA
TCTGTGGTAAGCAGTTCCTGCCCCGGCTCAGGGCCAAGAACAGATGGTCCCCAGATGCGGTCCCGCCCTC
AGCAGTTTCTAGAGAACCATCAGATGTTTCCAGGGTGCCCCAAGGACCTGAAATGACCCTGTGCCTTATT
TGAACTAACCAATCAGTTCGCTTCTCGCTTCTGTTCGCGCGCTTCTGCTCCCCGAGCTCAATAAAAGAGC
CCACAACCCCTCACTCGGCGCGCCAGTCCTCCGATAGACTGCGTCGCCCGGGTACCCGTGTATCCAATAA
ACCCTCTTGCAGTTGCATCCGACTTGTGGTCTCGCTGTTCCTTGGGAGGGTCTCCTCTGAGTGATTGACT
ACCCGTCAGCGGGGGTCTTTCATGGGTAACAGTTTCTTGAAGTTGGAGAACAACATTCTGAGGGTAGGAG
TCGAATATTAAGTAATCCTGACTCAATTAGCCACTGTTTTGAATCCACATACTCCAATACTCCTGAAATA
GTTCATTATGGACAGCGCAGAAAGAGCTGGGGAGAATTGTGAAATTGTTATCCGCTCACAATTCCACACA
ACATACGAGCCGGAAGCATAAAGTGTAAAGCCTGGGGTGCCTAATGAGTGAGCTAACTCACATTAATTGC
GTTGCGCTCACTGCCCGCTTTCCAGTCGGGAAACCTGTCGTGCCAGCTGCATTAATGAATCGGCCAACGC
GCGGGGAGAGGCGGTTTGCGTATTGGGCGCTCTTCCGCTTCCTCGCTCACTGACTCGCTGCGCTCGGTCG
TTCGGCTGCGGCGAGCGGTATCAGCTCACTCAAAGGCGGTAATACGGTTATCCACAGAATCAGGGGATAA
CGCAGGAAAGAACATGTGAGCAAAAGGCCAGCAAAAGGCCAGGAACCGTAAAAAGGCCGCGTTGCTGGCG
TTTTTCCATAGGCTCCGCCCCCCTGACGAGCATCACAAAAATCGACGCTCAAGTCAGAGGTGGCGAAACC
CGACAGGACTATAAAGATACCAGGCGTTTCCCCCTGGAAGCTCCCTCGTGCGCTCTCCTGTTCCGACCCT
GCCGCTTACCGGATACCTGTCCGCCTTTCTCCCTTCGGGAAGCGTGGCGCTTTCTCATAGCTCACGCTGT
AGGTATCTCAGTTCGGTGTAGGTCGTTCGCTCCAAGCTGGGCTGTGTGCACGAACCCCCCGTTCAGCCCG
ACCGCTGCGCCTTATCCGGTAACTATCGTCTTGAGTCCAACCCGGTAAGACACGACTTATCGCCACTGGC
AGCAGCCACTGGTAACAGGATTAGCAGAGCGAGGTATGTAGGCGGTGCTACAGAGTTCTTGAAGTGGTGG
CCTAACTACGGCTACACTAGAAGAACAGTATTTGGTATCTGCGCTCTGCTGAAGCCAGTTACCTTCGGAA
AAAGAGTTGGTAGCTCTTGATCCGGCAAACAAACCACCGCTGGTAGCGGTGGTTTTTTTGTTTGCAAGCA
GCAGATTACGCGCAGAAAAAAAGGATCTCAAGAAGATCCTTTGATCTTTTCTACGGGGTCTGACGCTCAG
TGGAACGAAAACTCACGTTAAGGGATTTTGGTCATGAGATTATCAAAAAGGATCTTCACCTAGATCCTTT
TAAATTAAAAATGAAGTTTTAAATCAATCTAAAGTATATATGAGTAAACTTGGTCTGACAGTTACCAATG
CTTAATCAGTGAGGCACCTATCTCAGCGATCTGTCTATTTCGTTCATCCATAGTTGCCTGACTCCCCGTC
GTGTAGATAACTACGATACGGGAGGGCTTACCATCTGGCCCCAGTGCTGCAATGATACCGCGAGACCCAC
GCTCACCGGCTCCAGATTTATCAGCAATAAACCAGCCAGCCGGAAGGGCCGAGCGCAGAAGTGGTCCTGC
AACTTTATCCGCCTCCATCCAGTCTATTAATTGTTGCCGGGAAGCTAGAGTAAGTAGTTCGCCAGTTAAT
AGTTTGCGCAACGTTGTTGCCATTGCTACAGGCATCGTGGTGTCACGCTCGTCGTTTGGTATGGCTTCAT
TCAGCTCCGGTTCCCAACGATCAAGGCGAGTTACATGATCCCCCATGTTGTGCAAAAAAGCGGTTAGCTC
CTTCGGTCCTCCGATCGTTGTCAGAAGTAAGTTGGCCGCAGTGTTATCACTCATGGTTATGGCAGCACTG
CATAATTCTCTTACTGTCATGCCATCCGTAAGATGCTTTTCTGTGACTGGTGAGTACTCAACCAAGTCAT
TCTGAGAATAGTGTATGCGGCGACCGAGTTGCTCTTGCCCGGCGTCAATACGGGATAATACCGCGCCACA
TAGCAGAACTTTAAAAGTGCTCATCATTGGAAAACGTTCTTCGGGGCGAAAACTCTCAAGGATCTTACCG
CTGTTGAGATCCAGTTCGATGTAACCCACTCGTGCACCCAACTGATCTTCAGCATCTTTTACTTTCACCA
GCGTTTCTGGGTGAGCAAAAACAGGAAGGCAAAATGCCGCAAAAAAGGGAATAAGGGCGACACGGAAATG
TTGAATACTCATACTCTTCCTTTTTCAATATTATTGAAGCATTTATCAGGGTTATTGTCTCATGAGCGGA
TACATATTTGAATGTATTTAGAAAAATAAACAAATAGGGGTTCCGCGCACATTTCCCCGAAAAGTGCCAC
CTGACGTCTAAGAAACCATTATTATCATGACATTAACCTATAAAAATAGGCGTATCACGAGGCCCTTTCG
TCTCGCGCGTTTCGGTGATGACGGTGAAAACCTCTGACACATGCAGCTCCCGGAGACGGTCACAGCTTGT
CTGTAAGCGGATGCCGGGAGCAGACAAGCCCGTCAGGGCGCGTCAGCGGGTGTTGGCGGGTGTCGGGGCT
GGCTTAACTATGCGGCATCAGAGCAGATTGTACTGAGAGTGCACCATATGCGGTGTGAAATACCGCACAG
ATGCGTAAGGAGAAAATACCGCATCAGGCGCCATTCGCCATTCAGGCTGCGCAACTGTTGGGAAGGGCGA
TCGGTGCGGGCCTCTTCGCTATTACGCCAGCTGGCGAAAGGGGGATGTGCTGCAAGGCGATTAAGTTGGG
TAACGCCAGGGTTTTCCCAGTCACGACGTTGTAAAACGACGGCGCAAGGAATGGTGCATGCAAGGAGATG
GCGCCCAACAGTCCCCCGGCCACGGGGCCTGCCACCATACCCACGCCGAAACAAGCGCTCATGAGCCCGA
AGTGGCGAGCCCGATCTTCCCCATCGGTGATGTCGGCGATATAGGCGCCAGCAACCGCACCTGTGGCGCC
GGTGATGCCGGCCACGATGCGTCCGGCGTAGAGGCGATTAGTCCAATTTGTTAAAGACAGGATATCAGTG
GTCCAGGCTCTAGTTTTGACTCAACAATATCACCAGCTGAAGCCTATAGAGTACGAGCCATAGATAAAAT
AAAAGATTTTATTTAGTCTCCAGAAAAAGGGGGGAA
